>Addgene plasmid #211108 | pBiT3.1-C_RFWD3:1-774 | addgene full sequence | sequence record 425965 | Addgene NGS Result
AAGACGCGTTAATTAAGACGTCGGCAGTGAAAAAAATGCTTTATTTGTGAAATTTGTGATGCTATTGCTT
TATTTGTAACCATTATAAGCTGCAATAAACAAGTTAACAACAACAATTGCATTCATTTTATGTTTCAGGT
TCAGGGGGAGGTGTGGGAGGTTTTTTAAAGCAAGTAAAACCTCTACAAATGTGGTATGGCTGATTATGAT
CCGCGGCCGCAATACGTCGACGTTATCAGCTGACTTCGTACGAGAGCCTAGGATTATGGCGCGCCACTAG
TTATTAATAGTAATCAATTACGGGGTCATTAGTTCATAGCCCATATATGGAGTTCCGCGTTACATAACTT
ACGGTAAATGGCCCGCCTGGCTGACCGCCCAACGACCCCCGCCCATTGACGTCAATAATGACGTATGTTC
CCATAGTAACGCCAATAGGGACTTTCCATTGACGTCAATGGGTGGAGTATTTACGGTAAACTGCCCACTT
GGCAGTACATCAAGTGTATCATATGCCAAGTCCGCCCCCTATTGACGTCAATGACGGTAAATGGCCCGCC
TGGCATTATGCCCAGTACATGACCTTACGGGACTTTCCTACTTGGCAGTACATCTACGTATTAGTCATCG
CTATTACCATGGTGATGCGGTTTTGGCAGTACACCAATGGGCGTGGATAGCGGTTTGACTCACGGGGATT
TCCAAGTCTCCACCCCATTGACGTCAATGGGAGTTTGTTTTGGCACCAAAATCAACGGGACTTTCCAAAA
TGTCGTAATAACCCCGCCCCGTTGACGCAAATGGGCGGTAGGCGTGTACGGTGGGAGGTCTATATAAGCA
GAGCTGGTTTAGTGAACCGTCAGATCACTAGAATCTTTATTGCGGTAGTTTATCACAGTTAAATTGCTAA
CGCAGTCAGTGCTTCTGACACAACAGTCTCGAACTTAAGCTGCAGAAGTTGGTCGTGAGGCACTGGGCAG
GTAAGTATCAAGGTTACAAGACAGGTTTAAGGAGACCAATAGAAACTGGGCTTGTCGAGACAGAGAAGAC
TCTTGCGTTTCTGATAGGCACCTATTGGTCTTACTGACATCCACTTTGCCTTTCTCTCCACAGGTGTCCA
CTCCCAGTTCAATTACAGCTCTTAAGGCTAGAGTATTAATACGACTCACTATAGGGGCGATCGCAACAAG
CTTCGGGAAGATCTGGAGCTAGCGGCGGGGGATCCGGTGGGAATTCGACACCATGGCTCATGAAGCAATG
GAATATGATGTTCAGGTGCAGTTAAATCATGCCGAACAACAGCCAGCTCCTGCTGGCATGGCCAGCAGCC
AAGGGGGACCAGCCCTCCTCCAGCCTGTTCCTGCTGATGTGGTCAGCAGCCAGGGGGTACCATCCATCCT
CCAGCCAGCTCCTGCTGAGGTGATCAGCAGCCAAGCGACACCACCCCTGCTCCAGCCTGCTCCGCAACTG
TCTGTTGACCTGACAGAAGTGGAGGTCTTGGGAGAAGACACTGTGGAGAACATCAATCCAAGAACTTCAG
AACAACATAGGCAGGGATCTGATGGTAATCACACCATCCCAGCATCTTCGTTGCATTCAATGACCAACTT
CATCAGCGGACTGCAGAGACTTCATGGCATGCTGGAATTCCTGAGACCTTCATCTTCAAACCACAGTGTA
GGGCCAATGAGAACAAGAAGGAGGGTATCTGCTTCACGGAGGGCAAGAGCCGGAGGGTCTCAGAGGACAG
ACAGTGCCAGGTTGAGAGCACCATTGGATGCTTACTTTCAGGTGAGCAGGACCCAGCCTGACTTGCCAGC
TACCACTTATGATTCAGAGACTAGGAATCCTGTATCTGAAGAGTTGCAGGTGTCTAGTAGTTCTGATTCT
GACAGTGACAGCTCTGCAGAGTATGGAGGGGTTGTTGACCAGGCAGAGGAATCTGGAGCTGTCATTTTAG
AAGAGCAACTAGCAGGTGTCTCAGCAGAGCAAGAAGTTACATGTATCGATGGAGGCAAGACCCTCCCCAA
ACAGCCATCTCCCCAGAAGTCTGAGCCTCTGCTACCTTCTGCTTCTATGGATGAGGAAGAAGGGGACACT
TGTACAATATGTCTGGAACAGTGGACCAATGCTGGGGACCACCGGCTCTCAGCATTACGCTGTGGGCATC
TCTTTGGGTATAGGTGCATTTCCACGTGGCTTAAAGGACAAGTACGAAAATGTCCCCAGTGCAACAAGAA
AGCCAGGCACAGTGACATTGTCGTCCTTTATGCCCGAACCCTGAGAGCTTTGGACACTAGTGAACAGGAG
CGCATGAAAAGTTCCCTACTGAAGGAACAGATGCTAAGGAAACAGGCCGAGTTAGAATCAGCACAGTGCC
GACTCCAACTGCAGGTCCTCACTGATAAGTGCACTAGGCTTCAAAGGCGTGTTCAGGACTTGCAAAAACT
TACGTCACATCAAAGTCAGAATTTACAGCAACCCAGGGGCTCCCAAGCATGGGTCCTGAGCTGCTCACCC
TCCAGCCAGGGCCAGCACAAGCACAAGTACCACTTCCAAAAGACCTTCACAGTATCTCAGGCAGGAAACT
GCCGGATCATGGCATACTGTGATGCTCTGAGCTGCCTGGTGATATCACAGCCTTCTCCTCAGGCCTCTTT
TCTTCCAGGCTTTGGTGTTAAGATGTTGAGTACTGCCAACATGAAGAGCAGTCAGTACATTCCGATGCAT
GGCAAACAGATCCGTGGACTGGCGTTTAGCAGTTACCTCAGAGGCTTGCTACTCTCTGCTTCCCTAGACA
ACACTATTAAACTGACCAGCCTGGAGACAAATACCGTGGTCCAGACTTATAATGCTGGACGTCCTGTCTG
GAGCTGTTGCTGGTGTCTTGATGAGGCTAACTACATCTATGCTGGACTGGCCAATGGTTCAATTCTGGTA
TATGACGTGCGAAACACGAGCAGTCATGTGCAGGAGTTAGTAGCTCAGAAAGCCAGATGCCCACTGGTCT
CCCTGTCATACATGCCCAGAGCTGCCTCAGCTGCATTTCCATATGGTGGGGTGCTGGCTGGAACCTTGGA
GGATGCTTCATTCTGGGAACAGAAAATGGACTTTTCTCATTGGCCTCATGTGCTGCCCTTGGAGCCAGGG
GGCTGCATAGACTTTCAGACAGAGAACAGCTCCCGGCACTGTCTTGTGACCTACAGGCCTGATAAAAATC
ACACCACCATACGAAGTGTGCTGATGGAAATGTCCTACCGACTGGATGACACTGGAAATCCAATCTGCTC
CTGCCAGCCTGTACATACATTTTTTGGAGGACCTACTTGCAAACTATTGACCAAAAATGCCATTTTCCAA
AGCCCAGAGAATGATGGCAACATCCTGGTGTGTACTGGGGATGAAGCAGCAAATTCTGCCCTGCTGTGGG
ATGCTGCCAGTGGCTCGTTGCTCCAGGACCTACAGACCGATCAGCCTGTGTTGGACATCTGCCCATTTGA
GGTGAACCGTAACAGCTACTTGGCTACCTTAACAGAGAAGATGGTCCACATCTATAAGTGGGAGGGCTCG
AGCGGTGGGAGCTCCGGTGTGAGCGGCTGGCGGCTGTTCAAGAAGATTAGCTAAGTTTAAACGGCCGCGA
CTCTAGACTGCAGGCATGCAAGCTGATTTGGCTGCTGCCACCGCTGAGCAAGGCCGCTTCGAGCAGACAT
GATAAGATACATTGATGAGTTTGGACAAACCACAACTAGAATGCAGTGAAAAAAATGCTTTATTTGTGAA
ATTTGTGATGCTATTGCTTTATTTGTAACCATTATAAGCTGCAATAAACAAGTTAACAACAACAATTGCA
TTCATTTTATGTTTCAGGTTCAGGGGGAGATGTGGGAGGTTTTTTTAAGCAAGTAAAACCTCTACAAATG
TGGTAAAATCTTAATTAAGACTTCTAATATAACTTCGTATAGCATACATTATACGAAGTTATGGTTCCAC
TGTTGACAATTAATCATCGGCATAGTATATCGGCATAGTATAATACGACAAGGTGAGGAACTAAACCCAG
GAGGCAGATCATGATTGAACAAGATGGATTGCACGCAGGTTCTCCGGCCGCTTGGGTGGAGAGGCTATTC
GGCTATGACTGGGCACAACAGACAATCGGCTGCTCTGATGCCGCCGTGTTCCGGCTGTCAGCGCAGGGGC
GCCCGGTTCTTTTTGTCAAGACCGACCTGTCCGGTGCCCTGAATGAACTGCAGGACGAGGCAGCGCGGCT
ATCGTGGCTGGCCACGACGGGCGTTCCTTGCGCAGCTGTGCTCGACGTTGTCACTGAAGCGGGAAGGGAC
TGGCTGCTATTGGGCGAAGTGCCGGGGCAGGATCTCCTGTCATCTCACCTTGCTCCTGCCGAGAAAGTAT
CCATCATGGCTGATGCAATGCGGCGGCTGCATACGCTTGATCCGGCTACCTGCCCATTCGACCACCAAGC
GAAACATCGCATCGAGCGAGCACGTACTCGGATGGAAGCCGGTCTTGTCGATCAGGATGATCTGGACGAA
GAGCATCAGGGGCTCGCGCCAGCCGAACTGTTCGCCAGGCTCAAGGCGCGCATGCCCGACGGCGAGGATC
TCGTCGTGACCCATGGCGATGCCTGCTTGCCGAATATCATGGTGGAAAATGGCCGCTTTTCTGGATTCAT
CGACTGTGGCCGGCTGGGTGTGGCGGACCGCTATCAGGACATAGCGTTGGCTACCCGTGATATTGCTGAA
GAGCTTGGCGGCGAATGGGCTGACCGCTTCCTCGTGCTTTACGGTATCGCCGCTCCCGATTCGCAGCGCA
TCGCCTTCTATCGCCTTCTTGACGAGTTCTTCTGATTCGAAATGACCGACCAAGCGACGCCCAACCGGTA
TCAGCTCACTCAAAGGCGGTAATACGGTTATCCACAGAATCAGGGGATAACGCAGGAAAGAACATGTGAG
CAAAAGGCCAGCAAAAGGCCAGGAACCGTAAAAAGGCCGCGTTGCTGGCGTTTTTCCATAGGCTCCGCCC
CCCTGACGAGCATCACAAAAATCGACGCTCAAGTCAGAGGTGGCGAAACCCGACAGGACTATAAAGATAC
CAGGCGTTTCCCCCTGGAAGCTCCCTCGTGCGCTCTCCTGTTCCGACCCTGCCGCTTACCGGATACCTGT
CCGCCTTTCTCCCTTCGGGAAGCGTGGCGCTTTCTCATAGCTCACGCTGTAGGTATCTCAGTTCGGTGTA
GGTCGTTCGCTCCAAGCTGGGCTGTGTGCACGAACCCCCCGTTCAGCCCGACCGCTGCGCCTTATCCGGT
AACTATCGTCTTGAGTCCAACCCGGTAAGACACGACTTATCGCCACTGGCAGCAGCCACTGGTAACAGGA
TTAGCAGAGCGAGGTATGTAGGCGGTGCTACAGAGTTCTTGAAGTGGTGGCCTAACTACGGCTACACTAG
AAGGACAGTATTTGGTATCTGCGCTCTGCTGAAGCCAGTTACCTTCGGAAAAAGAGTTGGTAGCTCTTGA
TCCGGCAAACAAACCACCGCTGGTAGCGGTGGTTTTTTTGTTTGCAAGCAGCAGATTACGCGCAGAAAAA
AAGGATTTCAAGAAGATCCTTTGATCTTTTCTACGGGGTCTGACGCTCAGTGGAACGAAAACTCACGTTA
AGGGATTTTGGTCATGAGATTATCAAAAAGGATCTTCACCTAGATCCTTTTATAGTCCGGAATCGTCACA
CAAAAAACCAACACACAGATGTAATGAAAATAAAGATATTTTATTGCGGCCATCGTGATGGCTAGAGTTT
AGCCCTCCCACACATAACCAGAGGGCAGCAATTCACGAATCCCAACTGCCGTCGGCTGTCCATCACTGTC
CTTCACTATGGCTTTGATCCCAGGATGCAGATCGAGAAGCACCTGTCGGCACCGTCCGCAGGGGCTCAAG
ATGCCCCTGTTCTCATTTCCGATCGCGACGATACAAGTCAGGTTGCCAGCTGCCGCAGCAGCAGCAGTGC
CCAGCACCACGAGTTCTGCACAAGGTCCCCCAGTAAAATGATATACATTGACACCAGTGAAGATGCGGCC
GTCGCTAGAGAGAGCTGCGCTGGCGACGCTGTAGTCTTCAGAGATGGGGATGCTGTTGATTGTAGCCGTT
GCTCTTTCAATGAGGGTGGATTCTTCTTGAGACAAAGGCTTGGCCATGGTGGCGCTAGTGTCAGAAGAAT
CGAGCTTTTTGCAAAAGCCTAGGCCTCCAAAAAAGCCTCCTCACTACTTCTGGAATAGCTCAGAGGCCGA
GGCGGCCTCGGCCTCTGCATAAATAAAAAAAATTAGTCAGCCATGGGGCGGAGAATGGGCGGAACTGGGC
GGAGTTAGGGGCGGGATGGGCGGAGTTAGGGGCGGGACTATGGTTGCTGACTAATTGAGATGCATGCTTT
GCATACTTCTGCCTGCTGGGGAGCCTGGGGACTTTCCACACCTGGTTGCTGACTAATTGAGATGCATGCT
TTGCATACTTCTGCCTGCTGGGGAGCCTGGGGACTTTCCACACCCTAACTGACACACATTCCACAGCTGG
TTCTTTCCGCCTCAGAAGGTACCTAACCAAGTTCCTCTTTCAGAGGTTATTTCAGGCCATGGTGCTGCGC
Features (pLannotate 1.2.2; 17 found; start..end, strand, type, name):
     24..105     -  polyA_signal   SV40 poly(A) signal: SV40 polyadenylation signal
    128..211     -  CDS            large T antigen (fragment): large T antigen from SV40 (simian virus 40)
    276..641     +  enhancer       CMV enhancer: human cytomegalovirus immediate early enhancer
    643..842     +  promoter       CMV promoter: human cytomegalovirus (CMV) immediate early promoter
    981..1113    +  intron         chimeric intron: chimera between introns from human β-globin and immunoglobulin heavy chain genes
   1157..1175    +  promoter       T7 promoter: promoter for bacteriophage T7 RNA polymerase
   1243..3564    +  CDS            RFWD3: RFWD3_HUMAN - Also known as RNF201 From Homo sapiens (Human).
   3660..3687    +  CDS            SET1 (fragment): solubility-enhancement tag derived from T7 phage gene 10B
   3713..3834    -  polyA_signal   SV40 poly(A) signal: SV40 polyadenylation signal
   3857..3925    -  CDS            large T antigen (fragment): large T antigen from SV40 (simian virus 40)
   3949..3982    +  protein_bind   loxP: Cre-mediated recombination occurs in the 8-bp core sequence (GCATACAT). Cre recombinase
   3992..4039    +  promoter       EM7 promoter: synthetic bacterial promoter&nbsp
   4071..4862    +  CDS            neo: KKA2_KLEPN - Also known as kan, nptII. Experimental evidence at protein level: Swiss-Prot protein existence level 1. Resistance to kanamycin, neomycin, paromomycin, ribostamycin, butirosin and gentamicin B. From Klebsiella pneumoniae.
   5023..5611    -  rep_origin     ori: high-copy-number ColE1/pMB1/pBR322/pUC origin of replication
   5737..5785    -  polyA_signal   poly(A) signal: synthetic polyadenylation signal
   5809..6207    -  CDS            BSD: blasticidin S deaminase; Aspergillus terreus BSD; confers resistance to blasticidin
   6238..6595    -  promoter       SV40 promoter: SV40 enhancer and early promoter
