[The description below was written by a language model from this plasmid's Addgene catalogue record and pLannotate feature annotations shown in this document.]
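Description:
pBiT3.1-C_RFWD3:1-774 is a mammalian expression plasmid built on Promega's pBiT3.1-C backbone that produces full-length, wild-type human RFWD3 (residues M1–E774, also known as FANCW or RNF201) carrying a C-terminal HiBiT tag. The 2,322 bp coding sequence, derived from a Mammalian Gene Collection clone, was inserted by ligation-independent cloning between EcoRI and XhoI sites that remain intact. Transcription is driven by the CMV immediate-early enhancer and promoter, followed by a chimeric β-globin/immunoglobulin intron that generally improves mRNA processing and expression, and is terminated by an SV40 polyadenylation signal. A T7 promoter sits just upstream of the open reading frame and serves as the 5′ sequencing primer site. The tag consists of a short glycine/serine linker followed by the HiBiT peptide, which complements the LgBiT fragment to reconstitute NanoLuc luciferase activity. The automated annotation does not label HiBiT itself, and the small "SET1" fragment called downstream of the insert is probably a spurious match.

The roughly 6.65 kb plasmid replicates at high copy in E. coli from a ColE1/pUC-type origin and is selected with kanamycin through an EM7-driven neo (nptII) gene. The catalogue lists neomycin/G418 as the mammalian marker, yet the feature table shows only the bacterial EM7 promoter immediately upstream of neo. It also shows an SV40 early promoter-driven blasticidin S deaminase cassette with a synthetic poly(A) signal, which the catalogue entry does not mention. A single loxP site lies upstream of the EM7-neo unit. The construct comes from a study assessing the ligandability of WD40 repeat proteins, where a HiBiT-tagged protein allows luminescent measurement of RFWD3 levels in cells, although the record does not state the specific assays.
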