Addgene plasmid #211108: pBiT3.1-C_RFWD3:1-774
Purpose: Mammalian expression of full-length human RFWD3. C-terminal HiBiT tag.
Depositing lab: Cheryl Arrowsmith. Depositing organization: University of Toronto. Publication: A Target Class Ligandability Evaluation of WD40 Repeat-Containing Proteins. Ackloo S, Li F, Szewczyk M, Seitova A, Loppnau P, Zeng H, Xu J, Ahmad S, Arnautova YA, Baghaie AJ, Beldar S, Bolotokova A, Centrella PA, Chau I, Clark MA, Cuozzo JW, Dehghani-Tafti S, Disch JS, Dong A, Dumas A, Feng JA, Ghiabi P, Gibson E, Gilmer J, Goldman B, Green SR, Guie MA, Guilinger JP, Harms N, Herasymenko O, Houliston S, Hutchinson A, Kearnes S, Keefe AD, Kimani SW, Kramer T, Kutera M, Kwak HA, Lento C, Li Y, Liu J, Loup J, Machado RAC, Mulhern CJ, Perveen S, Righetto GL, Riley P, Shrestha S, Sigel EA, Silva M, Sintchak MD, Slakman BL, Taylor RD, Thompson J, Torng W, Underkoffler C, von Rechenberg M, Walsh RT, Watson I, Wilson DJ, Wolf E, Yadav M, Yazdi AK, Zhang J, Zhang Y, Santhakumar V, Edwards AM, Barsyte-Lovejoy D, Schapira M, Brown PJ, Halabelian L, Arrowsmith CH. J Med Chem. 2025 Jan 23;68(2):1092-1112. doi: 10.1021/acs.jmedchem.4c02010. Epub 2024 Nov 4. PubMed 39495097.
Backbone
  Vector backbone: pBiT3.1-C
  Backbone manufacturer: Promega
  Vector type: Mammalian Expression
  Selectable markers: Neomycin (select with G418)
Growth in bacteria
  Bacterial resistance: Kanamycin, 50 μg/mL
  Growth temperature: 37°C
  Growth strain: DH5alpha
  Copy number: High Copy
Gene/Insert
  Gene/Insert name: RFWD3:M1-E774
  Species: H. sapiens (human)
  Insert size (bp): 2322
  Mutation: wild type
  Entrez Gene: RFWD3 (a.k.a. FANCW, RNF201)
  Promoter: CMV
  Tag / fusion protein: GSSGGSSGVSGWRLFKKIS (C terminal on insert)
  Cloning method: Ligation Independent Cloning
  Sequencing primers: 5′ T7; 3′ TTGCTCAGCGGTGGCAGCAG
Resource information
  A portion of this plasmid was derived from a plasmid made by: Mammalian Gene Collection (BC059371)
Terms and licenses: Academic/Nonprofit Terms; Industry Terms: Not Available to Industry
Depositor comments: 5' Cloning Site: EcoR1 (not destroyed), 3' Cloning Site: Xho1 (not destroyed).
How to cite: pBiT3.1-C_RFWD3:1-774 was a gift from Cheryl Arrowsmith (Addgene plasmid # 211108 ; http://n2t.net/addgene:211108 ; RRID:Addgene_211108)
