>Addgene plasmid #211108 | pBiT3.1-C_RFWD3:1-774 | depositor partial sequence | sequence record 411696 | Insert sequence
ATGGCTCATGAAGCAATGGAATATGATGTTCAGGTGCAGTTAAATCATGCCGAACAACAGCCAGCTCCTG
CTGGCATGGCCAGCAGCCAAGGGGGACCAGCCCTCCTCCAGCCTGTTCCTGCTGATGTGGTCAGCAGCCA
GGGGGTACCATCCATCCTCCAGCCAGCTCCTGCTGAGGTGATCAGCAGCCAAGCGACACCACCCCTGCTC
CAGCCTGCTCCGCAACTGTCTGTTGACCTGACAGAAGTGGAGGTCTTGGGAGAAGACACTGTGGAGAACA
TCAATCCAAGAACTTCAGAACAACATAGGCAGGGATCTGATGGTAATCACACCATCCCAGCATCTTCGTT
GCATTCAATGACCAACTTCATCAGCGGACTGCAGAGACTTCATGGCATGCTGGAATTCCTGAGACCTTCA
TCTTCAAACCACAGTGTAGGGCCAATGAGAACAAGAAGGAGGGTATCTGCTTCACGGAGGGCAAGAGCCG
GAGGGTCTCAGAGGACAGACAGTGCCAGGTTGAGAGCACCATTGGATGCTTACTTTCAGGTGAGCAGGAC
CCAGCCTGACTTGCCAGCTACCACTTATGATTCAGAGACTAGGAATCCTGTATCTGAAGAGTTGCAGGTG
TCTAGTAGTTCTGATTCTGACAGTGACAGCTCTGCAGAGTATGGAGGGGTTGTTGACCAGGCAGAGGAAT
CTGGAGCTGTCATTTTAGAAGAGCAACTAGCAGGTGTCTCAGCAGAGCAAGAAGTTACATGTATCGATGG
AGGCAAGACCCTCCCCAAACAGCCATCTCCCCAGAAGTCTGAGCCTCTGCTACCTTCTGCTTCTATGGAT
GAGGAAGAAGGGGACACTTGTACAATATGTCTGGAACAGTGGACCAATGCTGGGGACCACCGGCTCTCAG
CATTACGCTGTGGGCATCTCTTTGGGTATAGGTGCATTTCCACGTGGCTTAAAGGACAAGTACGAAAATG
TCCCCAGTGCAACAAGAAAGCCAGGCACAGTGACATTGTCGTCCTTTATGCCCGAACCCTGAGAGCTTTG
GACACTAGTGAACAGGAGCGCATGAAAAGTTCCCTACTGAAGGAACAGATGCTAAGGAAACAGGCCGAGT
TAGAATCAGCACAGTGCCGACTCCAACTGCAGGTCCTCACTGATAAGTGCACTAGGCTTCAAAGGCGTGT
TCAGGACTTGCAAAAACTTACGTCACATCAAAGTCAGAATTTACAGCAACCCAGGGGCTCCCAAGCATGG
GTCCTGAGCTGCTCACCCTCCAGCCAGGGCCAGCACAAGCACAAGTACCACTTCCAAAAGACCTTCACAG
TATCTCAGGCAGGAAACTGCCGGATCATGGCATACTGTGATGCTCTGAGCTGCCTGGTGATATCACAGCC
TTCTCCTCAGGCCTCTTTTCTTCCAGGCTTTGGTGTTAAGATGTTGAGTACTGCCAACATGAAGAGCAGT
CAGTACATTCCGATGCATGGCAAACAGATCCGTGGACTGGCGTTTAGCAGTTACCTCAGAGGCTTGCTAC
TCTCTGCTTCCCTAGACAACACTATTAAACTGACCAGCCTGGAGACAAATACCGTGGTCCAGACTTATAA
TGCTGGACGTCCTGTCTGGAGCTGTTGCTGGTGTCTTGATGAGGCTAACTACATCTATGCTGGACTGGCC
AATGGTTCAATTCTGGTATATGACGTGCGAAACACGAGCAGTCATGTGCAGGAGTTAGTAGCTCAGAAAG
CCAGATGCCCACTGGTCTCCCTGTCATACATGCCCAGAGCTGCCTCAGCTGCATTTCCATATGGTGGGGT
GCTGGCTGGAACCTTGGAGGATGCTTCATTCTGGGAACAGAAAATGGACTTTTCTCATTGGCCTCATGTG
CTGCCCTTGGAGCCAGGGGGCTGCATAGACTTTCAGACAGAGAACAGCTCCCGGCACTGTCTTGTGACCT
ACAGGCCTGATAAAAATCACACCACCATACGAAGTGTGCTGATGGAAATGTCCTACCGACTGGATGACAC
TGGAAATCCAATCTGCTCCTGCCAGCCTGTACATACATTTTTTGGAGGACCTACTTGCAAACTATTGACC
AAAAATGCCATTTTCCAAAGCCCAGAGAATGATGGCAACATCCTGGTGTGTACTGGGGATGAAGCAGCAA
ATTCTGCCCTGCTGTGGGATGCTGCCAGTGGCTCGTTGCTCCAGGACCTACAGACCGATCAGCCTGTGTT
GGACATCTGCCCATTTGAGGTGAACCGTAACAGCTACTTGGCTACCTTAACAGAGAAGATGGTCCACATC
TATAAGTGGGAG
